>Addgene plasmid #235625 | pCAGEN_NES_V5_eMagAF_C196 | addgene full sequence | sequence record 467572 | Addgene NGS Result
GGTCGACATTGATTATTGACTAGTTATTAATAGTAATCAATTACGGGGTCATTAGTTCATAGCCCATATA
TGGAGTTCCGCGTTACATAACTTACGGTAAATGGCCCGCCTGGCTGACCGCCCAACGACCCCCGCCCATT
GACGTCAATAATGACGTATGTTCCCATAGTAACGCCAATAGGGACTTTCCATTGACGTCAATGGGTGGAG
TATTTACGGTAAACTGCCCACTTGGCAGTACATCAAGTGTATCATATGCCAAGTACGCCCCCTATTGACG
TCAATGACGGTAAATGGCCCGCCTGGCATTATGCCCAGTACATGACCTTATGGGACTTTCCTACTTGGCA
GTACATCTACGTATTAGTCATCGCTATTACCATGGTCGAGGTGAGCCCCACGTTCTGCTTCACTCTCCCC
ATCTCCCCCCCCTCCCCACCCCCAATTTTGTATTTATTTATTTTTTAATTATTTTGTGCAGCGATGGGGG
CGGGGGGGGGGGGGGGGCGCGCCAGGCGGGGCGGGGCGGGGCGAGGGGCGGGGCGGGGCGAGGCGGAGAG
GTGCGGCGGCAGCCAATCAGAGCGGCGCGCTCCGAAAGTTTCCTTTTATGGCGAGGCGGCGGCGGCGGCG
GCCCTATAAAAAGCGAAGCGCGCGGCGGGCGGGAGTCGCTGCGCGCTGCCTTCGCCCCGTGCCCCGCTCC
GCCGCCGCCTCGCGCCGCCCGCCCCGGCTCTGACTGACCGCGTTACTCCCACAGGTGAGCGGGCGGGACG
GCCCTTCTCCTCCGGGCTGTAATTAGCGCTTGGTTTAATGACGGCTTGTTTCTTTTCTGTGGCTGCGTGA
AAGCCTTGAGGGGCTCCGGGAGGGCCCTTTGTGCGGGGGGAGCGGCTCGGGGGGTGCGTGCGTGTGTGTG
TGCGTGGGGAGCGCCGCGTGCGGCTCCGCGCTGCCCGGCGGCTGTGAGCGCTGCGGGCGCGGCGCGGGGC
TTTGTGCGCTCCGCAGTGTGCGCGAGGGGAGCGCGGCCGGGGGCGGTGCCCCGCGGTGCGGGGGGGGCTG
CGAGGGGAACAAAGGCTGCGTGCGGGGTGTGTGCGTGGGGGGGTGAGCAGGGGGTGTGGGCGCGTCGGTC
GGGCTGCAACCCCCCCTGCACCCCCCTCCCCGAGTTGCTGAGCACGGCCCGGCTTCGGGTGCGGGGCTCC
GTACGGGGCGTGGCGCGGGGCTCGCCGTGCCGGGCGGGGGGTGGCGGCAGGTGGGGGTGCCGGGCGGGGC
GGGGCCGCCTCGGGCCGGGGAGGGCTCGGGGGAGGGGCGCGGCGGCCCCCGGAGCGCCGGCGGCTGTCGA
GGCGCGGCGAGCCGCAGCCATTGCCTTTTATGGTAATCGTGCGAGAGGGCGCAGGGACTTCCTTTGTCCC
AAATCTGTGCGGAGCCGAAATCTGGGAGGCGCCGCCGCACCCCCTCTAGCGGGCGCGGGGCGAAGCGGTG
CGGCGCCGGCAGGAAGGAAATGGGCGGGGAGGGCCTTCGTGCGTCGCCGCGCCGCCGTCCCCTTCTCCCT
CTCCAGCCTCGGGGCTGTCCGCGGGGGGACGGCTGCCTTCGGGGGGGACGGGGCAGGGCGGGGTTCGGCT
TCTGGCGTGTGACCGGCGGCTCTAGAGCCTCTGCTAACCATGTTCATGCCTTCTTCTTTTTCCTACAGCT
CCTGGGCAACGTGCTGGTTATTGTGCTGTCTCATCATTTTGGCAAAGAATTCCTCGAATGCTGCAGAAGA
AGCTGGAGGAGCTGGAACTGGGCTCTTCCGGTAAGCCTATCCCTAACCCTCTCCTCGGTCTCGATTCTAC
GGGATCCTCTGGACACACTCTTTACGCCCCTGGAGGATACGACATTATGGGATATTTGGATCAGATTGCG
AACCGCCCAAACCCTCAGGTCGAACTGGGGCCTGTGGACCTGTCATGTGCCCTGATCCTGTGCGATCTGA
AGCAAAAGGACACTCCGATCGTCTACGCCTCGGAAGCCTTCTTGGAGATGACCGGATACAACAGACATGA
GGTGCTCGGCAGGAACTGCAGATTCCTGCAGTCCCCCGACGGGATGGTGAAACCAAAGTCGACTCGCAAA
TATGTGGACTCGAACACGATCTTCACCATCAAGAAGGCCATCGACCGGAACGCCGAGGTCCAGGTGGAGG
TGGTCAACTTTAAGAAGAACGGCCAGCGGTTCGTGAACTTTCTGACCATCATTCCGGTCCGGGATGAAAC
CGGAGAGTACAGATACTCCATCGGATTCCAGTGCGAAACCGAAGGCAGTGGATCCGGCGGCAGTGGATCC
GGCGGCGACGCCGCTCAGATAGTCATCGGAGCCGGTATAAATATGGCCATGAGGCGCGTCGAGGAATCCG
TGGTGAACCAAGGCTGGATCACCTTGCAAGAGGCCGGTATTAACCTGGATAGAAACACCCTGGCCGCTAT
GCTGATACGCGAACTGCGCGCCGCCCTGGAACTGTTCGAGCAGGAGGGACTCGCTCCATATCTGAGTCGC
TGGGAAAAATTGGATAACTTCATAAACCGACCCGTGAAGCTGATCATCGGCGACAAGGAAATTTTCGGAA
TCTCTCGCGGCATCGATAAACAGGGGGCATTGCTGCTCGAGCAGGATGGGATTATTAAGCCATGGATGGG
CGGGGAAATCTCCCTTAGATCTGCAGAGAAGTGATCGAGGATATCGCGGCCGCACTCCTCAGGTGCAGGC
TGCCTATCAGAAGGTGGTGGCTGGTGTGGCCAATGCCCTGGCTCACAAATACCACTGAGATCTTTTTCCC
TCTGCCAAAAATTATGGGGACATCATGAAGCCCCTTGAGCATCTGACTTCTGGCTAATAAAGGAAATTTA
TTTTCATTGCAATAGTGTGTTGGAATTTTTTGTGTCTCTCACTCGGAAGGACATATGGGAGGGCAAATCA
TTTAAAACATCAGAATGAGTATTTGGTTTAGAGTTTGGCAACATATGCCCATATGCTGGCTGCCATGAAC
AAAGGTTGGCTATAAAGAGGTCATCAGTATATGAAACAGCCCCCTGCTGTCCATTCCTTATTCCATAGAA
AAGCCTTGACTTGAGGTTAGATTTTTTTTATATTTTGTTTTGTGTTATTTTTTTCTTTAACATCCCTAAA
ATTTTCCTTACATGTTTTACTAGCCAGATTTTTCCTCCTCTCCTGACTACTCCCAGTCATAGCTGTCCCT
CTTCTCTTATGGAGATCCCTCGACCTGCAGCCCAAGCTTGGCGTAATCATGGTCATAGCTGTTTCCTGTG
TGAAATTGTTATCCGCTCACAATTCCACACAACATACGAGCCGGAAGCATAAAGTGTAAAGCCTGGGGTG
CCTAATGAGTGAGCTAACTCACATTAATTGCGTTGCGCTCACTGCCCGCTTTCCAGTCGGGAAACCTGTC
GTGCCAGCGGATCCGCATCTCAATTAGTCAGCAACCATAGTCCCGCCCCTAACTCCGCCCATCCCGCCCC
TAACTCCGCCCAGTTCCGCCCATTCTCCGCCCCATGGCTGACTAATTTTTTTTATTTATGCAGAGGCCGA
GGCCGCCTCGGCCTCTGAGCTATTCCAGAAGTAGTGAGGAGGCTTTTTTGGAGGCCTAGGCTTTTGCAAA
AAGCTAACTTGTTTATTGCAGCTTATAATGGTTACAAATAAAGCAATAGCATCACAAATTTCACAAATAA
AGCATTTTTTTCACTGCATTCTAGTTGTGGTTTGTCCAAACTCATCAATGTATCTTATCATGTCTGGATC
CGCTGCATTAATGAATCGGCCAACGCGCGGGGAGAGGCGGTTTGCGTATTGGGCGCTCTTCCGCTTCCTC
GCTCACTGACTCGCTGCGCTCGGTCGTTCGGCTGCGGCGAGCGGTATCAGCTCACTCAAAGGCGGTAATA
CGGTTATCCACAGAATCAGGGGATAACGCAGGAAAGAACATGTGAGCAAAAGGCCAGCAAAAGGCCAGGA
ACCGTAAAAAGGCCGCGTTGCTGGCGTTTTTCCATAGGCTCCGCCCCCCTGACGAGCATCACAAAAATCG
ACGCTCAAGTCAGAGGTGGCGAAACCCGACAGGACTATAAAGATACCAGGCGTTTCCCCCTGGAAGCTCC
CTCGTGCGCTCTCCTGTTCCGACCCTGCCGCTTACCGGATACCTGTCCGCCTTTCTCCCTTCGGGAAGCG
TGGCGCTTTCTCATAGCTCACGCTGTAGGTATCTCAGTTCGGTGTAGGTCGTTCGCTCCAAGCTGGGCTG
TGTGCACGAACCCCCCGTTCAGCCCGACCGCTGCGCCTTATCCGGTAACTATCGTCTTGAGTCCAACCCG
GTAAGACACGACTTATCGCCACTGGCAGCAGCCACTGGTAACAGGATTAGCAGAGCGAGGTATGTAGGCG
GTGCTACAGAGTTCTTGAAGTGGTGGCCTAACTACGGCTACACTAGAAGAACAGTATTTGGTATCTGCGC
TCTGCTGAAGCCAGTTACCTTCGGAAAAAGAGTTGGTAGCTCTTGATCCGGCAAACAAACCACCGCTGGT
AGCGGTGGTTTTTTTGTTTGCAAGCAGCAGATTACGCGCAGAAAAAAAGGATCTCAAGAAGATCCTTTGA
TCTTTTCTACGGGGTCTGACGCTCAGTGGAACGAAAACTCACGTTAAGGGATTTTGGTCATGAGATTATC
AAAAAGGATCTTCACCTAGATCCTTTTAAATTAAAAATGAAGTTTTAAATCAATCTAAAGTATATATGAG
TAAACTTGGTCTGACAGTTACCAATGCTTAATCAGTGAGGCACCTATCTCAGCGATCTGTCTATTTCGTT
CATCCATAGTTGCCTGACTCCCCGTCGTGTAGATAACTACGATACGGGAGGGCTTACCATCTGGCCCCAG
TGCTGCAATGATACCGCGAGACCCACGCTCACCGGCTCCAGATTTATCAGCAATAAACCAGCCAGCCGGA
AGGGCCGAGCGCAGAAGTGGTCCTGCAACTTTATCCGCCTCCATCCAGTCTATTAATTGTTGCCGGGAAG
CTAGAGTAAGTAGTTCGCCAGTTAATAGTTTGCGCAACGTTGTTGCCATTGCTACAGGCATCGTGGTGTC
ACGCTCGTCGTTTGGTATGGCTTCATTCAGCTCCGGTTCCCAACGATCAAGGCGAGTTACATGATCCCCC
ATGTTGTGCAAAAAAGCGGTTAGCTCCTTCGGTCCTCCGATCGTTGTCAGAAGTAAGTTGGCCGCAGTGT
TATCACTCATGGTTATGGCAGCACTGCATAATTCTCTTACTGTCATGCCATCCGTAAGATGCTTTTCTGT
GACTGGTGAGTACTCAACCAAGTCATTCTGAGAATAGTGTATGCGGCGACCGAGTTGCTCTTGCCCGGCG
TCAATACGGGATAATACCGCGCCACATAGCAGAACTTTAAAAGTGCTCATCATTGGAAAACGTTCTTCGG
GGCGAAAACTCTCAAGGATCTTACCGCTGTTGAGATCCAGTTCGATGTAACCCACTCGTGCACCCAACTG
ATCTTCAGCATCTTTTACTTTCACCAGCGTTTCTGGGTGAGCAAAAACAGGAAGGCAAAATGCCGCAAAA
AAGGGAATAAGGGCGACACGGAAATGTTGAATACTCATACTCTTCCTTTTTCAATATTATTGAAGCATTT
ATCAGGGTTATTGTCTCATGAGCGGATACATATTTGAATGTATTTAGAAAAATAAACAAATAGGGGTTCC
GCGCACATTTCCCCGAAAAGTGCCACCTG
Features (pLannotate 1.2.2; 20 found; start..end, strand, type, name):
      5..384     +  enhancer       CMV enhancer: human cytomegalovirus immediate early enhancer
    386..661     +  promoter       chicken β-actin promoter: No description available
    662..1678    +  intron         chimeric intron: chimera between introns from chicken β-actin and rabbit β-globin
   1676..1732    +  CDS            HBB (fragment): HBB_LEPEU - Experimental evidence at protein level: Swiss-Prot protein existence level 1. Involved in oxygen transport from the lung to the various peripheral tissues. From Lepus europaeus (European hare).
   1780..1821    +  CDS            V5 tag: epitope tag from simian virus 5
   1834..2283    +  CDS            nMagHigh1: "negative Magnet" variant of an N-terminally truncated Vivid (VVD) blue light photoreceptor from Neurospora crassa (Kawano et al., 2015) rapidly heterodimerizes with pMag or pMagFast2 upon blue light irradiation
   2314..2691    +  CDS            birA (fragment): BIRA_ECOLI - Also known as bioR, dhbB. Experimental evidence at protein level: Swiss-Prot protein existence level 1. Acts both as a biotin--[acetyl-CoA-carboxylase] ligase and a biotin-operon repressor. In the presence of ATP, BirA activates biotin to form the BirA-biotinyl-5'-adenylate (BirA-bio-5'-AMP or holoBirA) complex. HoloBirA can either transfer the biotinyl moiety to the biotin carboxyl carrier protein (BCCP) subunit of acetyl-CoA carboxylase, or bind to the biotin operator site and inhibit transcription of the operon. From Escherichia coli (strain K12).
   2714..2785    +  CDS            HBB (fragment): HBB_PONPY - Experimental evidence at transcript level: Swiss-Prot protein existence level 2. Involved in oxygen transport from the lung to the various peripheral tissues. From Pongo pygmaeus (Bornean orangutan).
   2856..2911    +  polyA_signal   β-globin poly(A) signal: rabbit β-globin polyadenylation signal (Gil and Proudfoot, 1987)
   3296..3312    -  protein_bind   lac operator: The lac repressor binds to the lac operator to inhibit transcription in E. coli. This inhibition can be relieved by adding lactose or isopropyl-β-D-thiogalactopyranoside (IPTG). lac repressor encoded by lacI
   3320..3350    -  promoter       lac promoter: promoter for the E. coli lac operon
   3365..3386    -  protein_bind   CAP binding site: CAP binding activates transcription in the presence of cAMP. E. coli catabolite activator protein
   3399..3438    -  CDS            lacI (fragment): lac repressor; lacI; The lac repressor binds to the lac operator to inhibit transcription in E. coli. This inhibition can be relieved by adding lactose or isopropyl-β-D-thiogalactopyranoside (IPTG).
   3445..3467    +  promoter       SV40 promoter (fragment): SV40 enhancer and early promoter
   3491..3626    +  rep_origin     SV40 ori: SV40 origin of replication
   3646..3780    +  polyA_signal   SV40 poly(A) signal: SV40 polyadenylation signal
   3782..3836    -  CDS            lacI (fragment): lac repressor; lacI; The lac repressor binds to the lac operator to inhibit transcription in E. coli. This inhibition can be relieved by adding lactose or isopropyl-β-D-thiogalactopyranoside (IPTG).
   4019..4607    -  rep_origin     ori: high-copy-number ColE1/pMB1/pBR322/pUC origin of replication
   4778..5638    -  CDS            AmpR: β-lactamase; bla; confers resistance to ampicillin, carbenicillin, and related antibiotics
   5639..5743    -  promoter       AmpR promoter: bla
