[The description below was written by a language model from this plasmid's Addgene catalogue record and pLannotate feature annotations shown in this document.]
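Description:
pCAGEN_NES_V5_eMagAF_C196 is a 5.8 kb mammalian expression plasmid built on the pCAGEN backbone. It is propagated in E. coli at high copy through a ColE1/pUC-type origin and selected with ampicillin via the β-lactamase gene and its native promoter. Expression in mammalian cells is driven by the composite CAG promoter, annotated here as the CMV immediate-early enhancer, the chicken β-actin promoter and a chimeric β-actin/β-globin intron. Transcripts are terminated by the rabbit β-globin polyadenylation signal. The short HBB fragments flagged on either side of the insert are most likely residual globin exon sequence from this cassette rather than part of the payload. The backbone also carries an SV40 origin, which can support episomal replication in cells expressing large T antigen, plus remnant lac regulatory elements. No mammalian selection marker is annotated.

The synthetic insert encodes the C-terminal fragment (residues 196-321) of ALIBi. The feature table identifies this region as a fragment of E. coli BirA, the biotin ligase, which suggests ALIBi is a split biotin ligase. At its N terminus the fragment is fused to a nuclear export sequence, a V5 epitope tag for detection, and eMagAF (enhanced Magnet, acidic, fast). pLannotate matches eMagAF to the negative Magnet family, which derives from the Neurospora Vivid blue-light photoreceptor. Negative Magnets heterodimerize with a positively charged Magnet partner under blue light, so this construct is presumably co-expressed with a complementary N-terminal fragment fused to that partner. Illumination would then reconstitute ligase activity, although the record does not describe the partner plasmid. The export signal biases the protein toward the cytoplasm. The associated publication concerns subcellular mapping of translational machinery, consistent with use in light-controlled proximity biotinylation.
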