Addgene plasmid #235625: pCAGEN_NES_V5_eMagAF_C196
Purpose: Encodes ALIBi C-terminal fragment, residues 196-321, fused to eMagAF (enhanced Magnet, acidic, fast), V5, and nuclear export sequence
Depositing lab: Maria Barna. Depositing organization: Stanford University. Publication: A subcellular map of translational machinery composition and regulation at the single-molecule level. Zhang Z, Xu A, Bai Y, Chen Y, Cates K, Kerr C, Bermudez A, Susanto TT, Wysong K, Garcia Marques FJ, Nolan GP, Pitteri S, Barna M. Science. 2025 Mar 7;387(6738):eadn2623. doi: 10.1126/science.adn2623. Epub 2025 Mar 7. PubMed 40048539.
Backbone
  Vector backbone: pCAGEN
  Vector type: Mammalian Expression
Growth in bacteria
  Bacterial resistance: Ampicillin, 100 μg/mL
  Growth temperature: 37°C
  Growth strain: DH5alpha
  Copy number: High Copy
Gene/Insert
  Gene/Insert name: ALIBi C-terminal fragment (alt name: NES-V5-eMagAF-C196)
  Species: Synthetic
  Mutation: residues 196-321
  Tag / fusion protein: NES-V5-eMagAF (N terminal on insert)
  Cloning method: Gibson Cloning
Terms and licenses: Academic/Nonprofit Terms; Industry Terms: Not Available to Industry
How to cite: pCAGEN_NES_V5_eMagAF_C196 was a gift from Maria Barna (Addgene plasmid # 235625 ; http://n2t.net/addgene:235625 ; RRID:Addgene_235625)
